>Addgene plasmid #65885 | psicheck_UBE2V1_3UTR | addgene partial sequence | sequence record 117755 | SV40pro-F2 5'-CCCCATGGCTGACTAATTTTT-3'
GAGCTATTCCAGAAGTAGTGAGGAGGCTTTTTTGGAGGCCTAGGCTTTTGCAAAAAGCTTGATTCTTCTG
ACACAACAGTCTCGAACTTAAGCTGCAGAAGTTGGTCGTGAGGCACTGGGCAGGTAAGTATCAAGGTTAC
AAGACAGGTTTAAGGAGACCAATAGAAACTGGGCTTGTCGAGACAGAGAAGACTCTTGCGTTTCTGATAG
GCACCTATTGGTCTTACTGACATCCACTTTGCCTTTCTCTCCACAGGTGTCCACTCCCAGTTCAATTACA
GCTCTTAAGGCTAGAGTACTTAATACGACTCACTATAGGCTAGCCACCATGGCTTCCAAGGTGTACGACC
CCGAGCAACGCAAACGCATGATCACTGGGCCTCAGTGGTGGGCTCGCTGCAAGCAAATGAACGTGCTGGA
CTCCTTCATCAACTACTATGATTCCGAGAAGCACGCCGAGAACGCCGTGATTTTTCTGCATGGTAACGCT
GCCTCCAGCTACCTGTGGAGGCACGTCGTGCCTCACATCGAGCCCGTGGCTAGATGCATCATCCCTGATC
TGATCGGAATGGGTAAGTCCGGCAAGAGCGGGAATGGCTCATATCGCCTCCTGGATCACTACAAGTACCT
CACCGCTTGGTTCGAGCTGCTGAACCTTCCAAAGAAAATCATCTTTGTGGGCCACGACTGGGGGGCTTGT
CTGGCCTTTCACTACTCCTACGAGCA
