>Addgene plasmid #65885 | psicheck_UBE2V1_3UTR | addgene partial sequence | sequence record 117756 | psiCHECK2-R 5'-CGAGGTCCGAAGACTCATTT-3'
TGAAAATAAAGATATTTTATTGCGGCCAGCGGCCGCTCTAGGTTTAAACCAACCACTTTGTACAAGAAAG
CTGGGTGTTAAATATTAACGCACACTTTTTTTTTATTATATTAAAATCAGGCAATGGTCTGACAATAAAA
AGGCTGCTTATGGAATACTGTTATGTTAAACTTCACTTACAGGATGTTAAATCCTTAGAACTAAGGTTTT
CCCCCCAGAAAAAGATTAATGGAAACATCAATTGCTTTTCAGACTTGATAGTTGCTGCTTCAAAAGGTGG
TTTTACACAAATACTAAATTAAAAAAAAAAAAAAACCTTTAGTACACAATGAATTGCTTTTATTTCGGTA
TGCATCCACATTTCAGCATTTAGTGGTCCTGAACAGCAAGTGGAAAGACGCAGCAATTTGCCAGGAGGTC
AAGCCCACAAATTTCGGGGATCTGCTGTGCACACCGGGTTCCTTCTTAATCCCTGCTGAGGATCTTGGGA
AGCAGCAGCAGCACCAAAACCAAGGCATGCACCGGATTCAAGGTTCTTTTTGTTCCAGTTGTCAGATTCC
AAACTAGACCCCAATGGATTGCAAGGATGACCAAATGAAAGCCCTGTTTAAAACTTCTTCAATTTTTAAA
AGCAAAAGCAGTTACAGGAAAGTAAAACAATTCAGAGGGATCATGTGTGCTTACAAGTATCTTCATGCGG
TCTTTCTCCAAGTTCAACCACCAAGGACTCCGAGAG
