[The description below was written by a language model from this plasmid's Addgene catalogue record.]
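Description:
psicheck_UBE2V1_3UTR is a mammalian expression reporter plasmid built on a modified version of the commercial psiCHECK-2 dual-luciferase backbone (about 6.2 kb without insert). The depositing lab converted the backbone into a Gateway destination vector, so inserts are introduced by LR clonase recombination from an entry clone. In this case the human UBE2V1 3' untranslated region was transferred from a corresponding entry plasmid. The plasmid is propagated in standard E. coli cloning strains under ampicillin selection; the copy number is not recorded, and no feature table is available, so the exact promoters, origin and attachment-site positions are not stated in the record.

In the general psiCHECK-2 design, a test sequence is placed downstream of the Renilla luciferase coding region so that it becomes part of the Renilla transcript's 3' UTR, while a separately expressed firefly luciferase on the same plasmid serves as an internal normalisation control. Changes in the Renilla-to-firefly signal ratio after transfection therefore report post-transcriptional effects acting through the inserted sequence, such as microRNA targeting or the influence of RNA-binding proteins on mRNA stability or translation. In line with this, the stated purpose of the construct is a luciferase assay assessing regulation of the UBE2V1 3' UTR. UBE2V1 encodes a ubiquitin-conjugating enzyme E2 variant, but only its 3' UTR, not its coding sequence, is indicated as the payload. The depositor notes that the cloned UTR differs from the closest genomic reference sequence by a single-nucleotide deletion and a single-base substitution, which is relevant when interpreting results or mapping regulatory sites.
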