Addgene plasmid #65885: psicheck_UBE2V1_3UTR
Purpose: Luciferase assay vector, assessing regulation of UBE2V1 3' UTR
Depositing lab: Thomas Tuschl. Depositing organization: Rockefeller University.
Backbone
  Vector backbone: psiCHECK-2
  Backbone manufacturer: Promega, modified by the Tuschl lab
  Backbone size w/o insert (bp): 6249
  Modifications to backbone: DEST-LR: includes LR clonase sites to introduce insert
  Vector type: Mammalian Expression
Growth in bacteria
  Bacterial resistance: Ampicillin, 100 μg/mL
  Growth temperature: 37°C
  Growth strain: DH5alpha
  Copy number: Unknown
Gene/Insert
  Gene/Insert name: UBE2V1
  Species: H. sapiens (human)
  Entrez Gene: UBE2V1 (a.k.a. CIR1, CROC-1, CROC1, UBE2V, UEV-1, UEV1, UEV1A)
  Cloning method: Gateway Cloning
  Sequencing primers: 5′ T7 EEV
Terms and licenses: Academic/Nonprofit Terms; Industry Terms: Not Available to Industry
Depositor comments: LR recombinase reaction from Addgene plasmid 65864 UBE2V1 3'UTR contains A39596del and C39482A compared to best ref seq (NG_029526.1).
How to cite: psicheck_UBE2V1_3UTR was a gift from Thomas Tuschl (Addgene plasmid # 65885 ; http://n2t.net/addgene:65885 ; RRID:Addgene_65885)
